Addgene plasmid #28113: SUV39H1
Purpose: Bacterial expression for structure determination; may not be full ORF
Depositing lab: Cheryl Arrowsmith. Depositing organization: University of Toronto.
Backbone
  Vector backbone: pET28-MHL (Addgene plasmid 26096)
  Backbone manufacturer: SGC
  Backbone size w/o insert (bp): 7325
  Vector type: Bacterial Expression
Growth in bacteria
  Bacterial resistance: Kanamycin, 50 μg/mL
  Growth temperature: 37°C
  Growth strain: DH5alpha
  Copy number: Low Copy
Gene/Insert
  Gene/Insert name: SUV39H1 (alt names: PDB: 3MTS; suppressor of variegation 3-9 homolog 1, chromodomain)
  Species: H. sapiens (human)
  Insert size (bp): 189
  Mutation: contains chromo domain only (amino acid residues 44-106).
  Entrez Gene: SUV39H1 (a.k.a. H3-K9-HMTase 1, KMT1A, MG44, SUV39H)
  Tag / fusion protein: His tag with TEV site (N terminal on backbone)
  Cloning method: Restriction Enzyme; 5′ cloning site Ligation-independent cloning (unknown if destroyed); 3′ cloning site Ligation-independent cloning (unknown if destroyed)
  Sequencing primers: 5′ T7; 3′ T7-term
Terms and licenses: Academic/Nonprofit Terms; Industry Terms: Not Available to Industry
Depositor comments: PDB 3MTS: http://www.thesgc.org/structures/3MTS/
How to cite: SUV39H1 was a gift from Cheryl Arrowsmith (Addgene plasmid # 28113 ; http://n2t.net/addgene:28113 ; RRID:Addgene_28113)
