[The description below was written by a language model from this plasmid's Addgene catalogue record.]
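Description:
SUV39H1 is a bacterial expression plasmid built on the pET28-MHL backbone, a pET28-derived vector from a structural genomics programme. It is selected with kanamycin and is recorded as low copy. The backbone is listed at about 7.3 kb without insert. No feature table accompanies the record, so the origin of replication and the promoter are not explicitly stated. The use of T7 and T7-terminator sequencing primers is consistent with the T7 promoter/terminator expression cassette typical of pET vectors, in which transcription depends on T7 RNA polymerase supplied by the expression host.

The insert is a 189 bp fragment of human SUV39H1 (suppressor of variegation 3-9 homolog 1, also known as KMT1A), a histone H3 lysine 9 methyltransferase. It does not carry the full open reading frame. It encodes only the chromodomain, residues 44–106, and so lacks the rest of the protein, including the catalytic region. The fragment was introduced by ligation-independent cloning, and the record does not say whether the cloning sites were preserved. It is expressed in frame with an N-terminal His tag supplied by the backbone, followed by a TEV protease site. This allows immobilised-metal affinity purification, after which the tag can be removed by TEV cleavage.

The stated purpose is bacterial production of the isolated chromodomain for structure determination, and the record links the construct to a deposited crystal structure entry. It may also suit other work needing purified recombinant chromodomain, though the record does not describe such uses.
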