>Addgene plasmid #28113 | SUV39H1 | depositor partial sequence | sequence record 13313 | Author sequence
GAAGTCGAGTACCTGTGCGATTACAAGAAGATCCGCGAACAGGAATATTACCTGGTGAAATGGCGTGGAT
ATCCAGACTCAGAGAGCACCTGGGAGCCACGGCAGAATCTCAAGTGTGTGCGTATCCTCAAGCAGTTCCA
CAAGGACTTAGAAAGGGAGCTGCTCCGGCGGCACCACCGGTCAAAGACC
