>Addgene plasmid #28113 | SUV39H1 | addgene partial sequence | sequence record 34437 | 28113 with T7
GAATAATTTTGTTTAACTTTAAGAAGGAGATATACCATGCATCATCATCATCATCACAGCAGCGGCAGAG
AAAACTTGTATTTCCAGGGCGAAGTCGAGTACCTGTGCGATTACAAGAAGATCCGCGAACAGGAATATTA
CCTGGTGAAATGGCGTGGATATCCAGACTCAGAGAGCACCTGGGAGCCACGGCAGAATCTCAAGTGTGTG
CGTATCCTCAAGCAGTTCCACAAGGACTTAGAAAGGGAGCTGCTCCGGCGGCACCACCGGTCAAAGACCT
GATGACGAAGCTTGCGGCCGCACTCGAGCACCACCACCACCACCACTGAGATCCGGCTGCTAACAAAGCC
CGAAAGGAAGCTGAGTTGGCTGCTGCCACCGCTGAGCAATAACTAGCATAACCCCTTGGGGCCTCTAAAC
GGGTCTTGAGGGGTTTTTTGCTGAAAGGAGGAACTATATCCGGATTGGCGAATGGG
[124 nt withheld, positions 477-600]
C
[91 nt withheld, positions 602-692]
A
[49 nt withheld, positions 694-742]
CCTTTGACGTTGGAGTCCACGTTCTTT
[37 nt withheld, positions 770-806]
ACCCTATCTCGGTCTA
